Addgene plasmid #51276: Thy1.2-Roxed-Cre
Purpose: Expression of the Dre-dependent Roxed-Cre gene under the control of the Thy1.2 expression cassette
Depositing lab: Pawel Pelczar. Depositing organization: University of Zurich. Publication: Binary recombinase systems for high-resolution conditional mutagenesis. Hermann M, Stillhard P, Wildner H, Seruggia D, Kapp V, Sanchez-Iranzo H, Mercader N, Montoliu L, Zeilhofer HU, Pelczar P. Nucleic Acids Res. 2014 Jan 9. 10.1093/nar/gkt1361 PubMed 24413561.
Backbone
  Vector backbone: pTS(2)
Growth in bacteria
  Bacterial resistance: Ampicillin, 100 μg/mL
  Growth temperature: 37°C
  Growth strain: DH5alpha
  Copy number: High Copy
Gene/Insert
  Gene/Insert name: Roxed-Cre
  Promoter: Thy1.2
  Cloning method: Restriction Enzyme; 5′ cloning site XhoI (destroyed during cloning); 3′ cloning site XhoI (destroyed during cloning)
  Sequencing primers: 5′ GAATCCAAGTCGGAACTCTTGGC
Resource information
  A portion of this plasmid was derived from a plasmid made by: Based on Thy1 promoter construct (https://www.addgene.org/20736/)
Terms and licenses: Academic/Nonprofit Terms; Industry Terms: Not Available to Industry
How to cite: Thy1.2-Roxed-Cre was a gift from Pawel Pelczar (Addgene plasmid # 51276 ; http://n2t.net/addgene:51276 ; RRID:Addgene_51276)
