[The description below was written by a language model from this plasmid's Addgene catalogue record and pLannotate feature annotations shown in this document.]
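Description:
Thy1.2-Roxed-Cre is an 11.2 kb mammalian expression plasmid built on the pTS(2) backbone and derived in part from an earlier Thy1 promoter construct. It places a Dre-dependent version of Cre recombinase under the control of the Thy1.2 expression cassette. That cassette is widely used to drive neuronal transgene expression in mice, although the record does not state the target tissue or species. The plasmid is maintained in E. coli at high copy through a ColE1/pUC-type origin and is selected with ampicillin via the bla gene. Small remnants of lacZα, bom, rop and lacI are leftovers of the cloning vector and have no evident function. The Thy1.2 regulatory sequences themselves are not annotated in the feature table, but presumably occupy the large unannotated regions flanking the insert, which was cloned into an XhoI site that was destroyed in the process.

The annotation shows how the switch is built. The Cre coding sequence is split into a short N-terminal fragment and a longer C-terminal fragment. Between them lie three tandem copies of an SV40 polyadenylation signal, each with adjoining large T antigen remnants, which together form a transcriptional stop cassette. As the name and stated purpose imply, this stop cassette is flanked by rox sites, the targets of Dre recombinase, though the rox sites are not called in the table. Until Dre excises the interruption, no functional Cre can be made; after excision the reading frame is restored. A partial FLAG-type epitope match directly follows the Cre sequence, suggesting a C-terminal tag. The design supports binary, intersectional conditional mutagenesis, in which loxP recombination occurs only in cells that both express Dre and have Thy1.2 promoter activity.
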