Features (pLannotate 1.2.2; 16 found; start..end, strand, type, name):
   4198..4320    +  CDS            cre (fragment): RECR_BPP1 - Experimental evidence at protein level: Swiss-Prot protein existence level 1. Catalyzes site-specific recombination between two 34-base- pair LOXP sites. Its role is to maintain the phage genome as a monomeric unit-copy plasmid in the lysogenic state. From Escherichia phage P1 (Bacteriophage P1).
   4435..4518    +  CDS            large T antigen (fragment): large T antigen from SV40 (simian virus 40)
   4541..4675    +  polyA_signal   SV40 poly(A) signal: SV40 polyadenylation signal
   4689..4772    +  CDS            large T antigen (fragment): large T antigen from SV40 (simian virus 40)
   4795..4929    +  polyA_signal   SV40 poly(A) signal: SV40 polyadenylation signal
   4943..5026    +  CDS            large T antigen (fragment): large T antigen from SV40 (simian virus 40)
   5049..5183    +  polyA_signal   SV40 poly(A) signal: SV40 polyadenylation signal
   5238..6095    +  CDS            cre (fragment): RECR_BPP1 - Experimental evidence at protein level: Swiss-Prot protein existence level 1. Catalyzes site-specific recombination between two 34-base- pair LOXP sites. Its role is to maintain the phage genome as a monomeric unit-copy plasmid in the lysogenic state. From Escherichia phage P1 (Bacteriophage P1).
   6095..6119    +  CDS            3xFLAG (fragment): three tandem FLAG® epitope tags
   8773..8839    +  CDS            lacZα (fragment): LacZα fragment of β-galactosidase; lacZ fragment
   8845..8944    -  misc_feature   bom (fragment): basis of mobility region from pBR322
   9046..9081    -  CDS            rop (fragment): Rop protein, which maintains plasmids at low copy number; rop
   9176..9280    +  promoter       AmpR promoter: bla
   9281..10141   +  CDS            AmpR: β-lactamase; bla; confers resistance to ampicillin, carbenicillin, and related antibiotics
  10312..10900   +  rep_origin     ori: high-copy-number ColE1/pMB1/pBR322/pUC origin of replication
  11083..11136   +  CDS            lacI (fragment): lac repressor; lacI; The lac repressor binds to the lac operator to inhibit transcription in E. coli. This inhibition can be relieved by adding lactose or isopropyl-β-D-thiogalactopyranoside (IPTG).
>Addgene plasmid #51276 | Thy1.2-Roxed-Cre | depositor full sequence | sequence record 77901 | Thy1.2-Roxed-Cre sequence 11157 bps
GCGAGCTCGAATTCAGAGACCGGGAACCAAACTAGCCTTTAAAAAACATAAGTACAGGAGCCAGCAAGAT
GGCTCAGTGGGTAAAGGTGCCTACCAGCAAGCCTGACAGCCTGAGTTCAGTCCCCACGAACTACGTGGTA
GGAGAGGACCAACCAACTCTGGAAATCTGTTCTGCAAACACATGCTCACACACACACACACAAATAGTAT
AAACAATTTTAAATTTCATTTAAAAATAATTTGTAAACAAAATCATTAGCACAGGTTTTAGAAAGAGCCT
CTTGGTGACATCAAGTTGATGCTGTAGATGGGGTATCATTCCTGAGGACCCAAAACCGGGTCTCAGCCTT
TCCCCATTCTGAGAGTTCTCTCTTTTCTCAGCCACTAGCTGAAGAGTAGAGTGGCTCAGCACTGGGCTCT
TGAGTTCCCAAGTCCTACAACTGGTCAGCCTGACTACTAACCAGCCATGAAGAAACAAGGAGTGGATGGG
CTGAGTCTGCTGGGATGGGAGTGGAGTTAGTAAGTGGCCATGGATGTAATGACCCCAGCAATGCTGGCTA
GAAGGCATGCCTCCTTTCCTTGTCTGGAGACGGAACGGGATCATCTTGTACTCACAGAAGGGAGAACATT
CTAGCTGGTTGGGCCAAAATGTGCAAGTTCACCTGGAGGTGGTGGTGCATGCTTTTAACTCCAGTACTCA
GGAGGCAGGGCCAGGTGGATCTCTGTGAGTTCAAGACCAGCCTGCACTATGGAGAGAGTTTTGGGACAGC
CAGAGTTACACAGAAAAATCCTGGTGGAAAATCTGAAAGAAAGAGAGAAAGAAAGAAAGAAAGAAAGAAA
GAAAGAAAGAAAGAAAGAAAGAAAGAAAGAAAGAAAGAAAGGAAGAAAGAAAGAAAGAGTGGCAGGCAGG
CAGGCAGGAGGAAGGAAGGAAGGAAGGAAGGAAGGAAGGAAGGAAGGAAGGAAGGAAGGAAGGAAGGAAG
GAAAATAGGTGCGACTTCAAGATCCGGAGTTACAAGCAGAATGCACTGTTTCCCTAACAGGGCCAAGTGT
TTTGAGTAACTGAAGGTGGGCATGATGCCTGGGAAGCAGAAACAAGCCAGGCAGATGCACCCCTTGCCTT
GCTTCCGAAGGGCTGCAGTAGCATGGAAAACATGGAAAACAACCAATCCATTCCCTTTGCTGATATAACA
GGCTCCAAAGCCAAAACCTGTCACTGGAGGCTCAAGAGCAGATCTCCAGCCAAGAGGCAAAGGAATGGGG
GAAGCTGGAGGGCCTCCCTCTGGTTATCCAGGCTTCTGAAGGTTCAAGCAAAGAAAGGGTTACAACCTTA
AAAGGAGAGCGTCCCGGGGTATGGGTAGAAGACTGCTCCACCCCGACCCCCAGGGTCCCTAACCGTCTTT
TCCCTGGGCGAGTCAGCCCAATCACAGGACTGAGAGTGCCTCTTTAGTAGCAGCAAGCCACTTCGGACAC
CCAAATGGAACACCTCCAGTCAGCCCTCGCCGACCACCCCACCCCCTCCATCCTTTTCCCTCAGCCTCCG
ATTGGCTGAATCTAGAGTCCCTCCCTGCTCCCCCCTCTCTCCCCACCCCTGGTAAAACTGCGGGCTTCAG
GCTGGGTGCAGCAACTGGAGGCGTTGGCGACCAGGAGGAGGCTGCAGCTAGGGGAGTCCAGGTGAGAGCA
GGCCGACGGGAGGGACCCGCACATGCAAGGACCGCCGCAGGGCGAGGATGCAAGCCTTCCCCAGCTACAG
TTTTGGGAAAGGATACCAGGGCGCTCCTATATGGGGGCGCGGGAACCTGGGGAAAGAAGGTGCTCCCAGG
TCGAGGTGGGAGAGGAAGGCAGTGCGGGGTCACGGGCTTTCTCCCTGCTAACGGACGCTTTCGAAGAGTG
GGTGCCGGAGAGAACCATGAGGAAGGACATCAAGGACAGCCTTTGGTCCCCAAGCTCAAATCGCTTTAGT
GGTGCGAATAGAGGGAGGAGGTGGGTGGCAAACTGGAGGGAGTCCCCAGCGGTGACCTCGTGGCTGGCTG
GTGCGGGGCACCAGGTAAGAAACGCAATGTTGCGGGAGGGGACTGGGTGGCAGGCGCGGGGGAGGGGAAA
GCTAGAAAGGATGCGAGGGAGCGGAGGGGGGAGGGAGCGGGGGAATCTCAACTGGTAGAGGAAAGTTAAA
ATGAGGAAATAGCATCAGGGTGGGGTTAGCCAAGCCGGGCCTCAGGGAAAGGGCGCAAAGTTTGTCTGGG
TGTGGGCTTAGGTGGGCTGGGTATGAGATTCGGGGCGCCGAAAACACTGCTGCGCCTCTGCCAAATCACG
CTACCCCTGTATCTAGTTCTGCTAGGCTTCTCCAGCCCCAGCCCCAATTCTTTTCTCAGTGTCCCCTTCC
CTCCCCTGAATCTCAAGCCCACACTCCCTCCTCCATAACCCACTGTTATCAAATCTAAGTCATTTGCCAC
CCAACAACCATCAGGAGGCGGAAGCAGACGGGAGGAGTTTGAGATCAACTTGGGCTACATCACGAGTTCC
AAGCTCACCAAGGCTTCTTAAGGAGACCTTGTCTCTAAAATTAATTAATTAATTAATTAATAGTCCCCTT
TCTCTGCCACAGAACCTTGGGATCTGGCTCCTGGTCGCAGCTCCCCCCACCCCAGGCTGACATTCACTGC
CATAGCCCATCCGGAAATCCTAGTCTATTCCCCATGGATCTTGAACTGCAGAGAGAATGGCAGAGTGGCC
CGCCCTGTGCAAAGGATGTTCCTAGCCTAGGTGGAGCTCGCGAACTCGGAGACTGTGCCTCTCTTGGGCA
AGGACAGGCTAGACAGCCTGCCGGTGTTGAGCTAGGGCACTGTGGGGAAGGCAGAGAACCTGTGCAGGGC
ACGCAATGAACACAGGACCAGAAAACTGCAGCCCTAGGAACACTCAAGAGCTGGCCATTTGCAAGCATCT
CTGGCCTCCGTGCTTCTCACTCATGTCCCATGTCTTATACAGGCCTCTGTGGCACCTCGCTTGCCTGATC
TCATCCCTAGCCGTTAAGCTTTCTGCATGACTTATCACTTGGGGCATAATGCTGGATACCTACCATTTTC
TTAGACCCCATCAAAATCCTATTTGAGTGTACGGTTCGGAGAACTCCTTATTTATCCGGTAAATGTCTTT
TACTCTGCTCTCAGGGAGCTGAGGCAGGACATTCCTGAGATACATTGGGAGAGGAATACAGTTTCAATAA
AATAATAGGTTGGGTGGAGGTACATGCCTATAATGCCACCACTCAGGAAATGGTGGCAGCTTCGTGAGTT
TGAGGCCAACCCAAGAAACATAGTGAAACCCTGTCAGTAAATAAGTAAGCAAGTATTTGAGTATCTACTA
TATGCTAGGGCTGACCTGGACATTAGGGGTCATCTTCTGAACAAACTAGTGCTTGAGGGAGGTATTTGGG
GTTTTTGTTTGTTTAATGGATCTGAATGAGTTCCAGAGACTGGCTACACAGCGATATGACTGAGCTTAAC
ACCCCTAAAGCATACAGTCAGACCAATTAGACAATAAAAGGTATGTATAGCTTACCAAATAAAAAAATTG
TATTTTCAAGAGAGTGTCTGTCTGTGTAGCCCTGGCTGTTCTTGAACTCACTCTGTAGACCAGGCTGGCC
TGGAAATCCATCTGCCTCTGCCTCTCTGCCTCTCTGCCTCTCTGCCTCTCTCTCTGCCTCTCTCTGCCTC
TCTCTGCCCCTCTCTGCCCCTCTCTGCCCCTCTCTGCCGCCCTCTGCCTTTTGCCCTCTGCCCTCTGTTC
TCTGGCCTCTGCCCTCTCCCTGCCTTCTCCCTCTGCCTCTGCCTCTTGAGTGCTGGAATCAAAGGTGTGA
GCTCTATAGGTCTTAAGTTCCAGAAGAAACGTAATGAAGTCACCCAGCAGGAGGTGCTCAGGGACAGCAA
GACACACACACCCAGGACACTAGGCTCCCACTTCCTTGGCTTTCTCTGAGTGGCAAAGGACCTTAGGCAG
TGTCACTCCCTAAGAGAAGGGGATAAAGAGAGGGGCTGAGGTATTCATCATGTGCTCCGTGGATCTCAAG
CCCTCAAGGTAAATGGGGACCCACCTGTCCTACCAGCTGGCTGACCTGTAGCTTTCCCCACCACAGAATC
CAAGTCGGAACTCTTGGCACCTAGAGGATCTCGACCCGCCACCATGCCCAAGAAGAAGAGGAAGGTGACC
TCTGATGAAGTCAGGAAGAACCTGATGGACATGTTCAGGGACAGGCAGGCCTTCTCTGAACACACCTGGA
AGATGCTCCTGTCTGTGTGCAGATCCTGGGCTGCCTGGTGCAAGCTGAACGTAACTTTAAATAATTGGCA
TTATTTAAAGTTAATGTATGCGCTACGAAGTTATTCGCGATGAATAAATGAAAGCTTGCAGATCTGCGAC
TCTAGAGGATCTGCGACTCTAGAGGATCATAATCAGCCATACCACATTTGTAGAGGTTTTACTTGCTTTA
AAAAACCTCCCACACCTCCCCCTGAACCTGAAACATAAAATGAATGCAATTGTTGTTGTTAACTTGTTTA
TTGCAGCTTATAATGGTTACAAATAAAGCAATAGCATCACAAATTTCACAAATAAAGCATTTTTTTCACT
GCATTCTAGTTGTGGTTTGTCCAAACTCATCAATGTATCTTATCATGTCTGGATCTGCGACTCTAGAGGA
TCATAATCAGCCATACCACATTTGTAGAGGTTTTACTTGCTTTAAAAAACCTCCCACACCTCCCCCTGAA
CCTGAAACATAAAATGAATGCAATTGTTGTTGTTAACTTGTTTATTGCAGCTTATAATGGTTACAAATAA
AGCAATAGCATCACAAATTTCACAAATAAAGCATTTTTTTCACTGCATTCTAGTTGTGGTTTGTCCAAAC
TCATCAATGTATCTTATCATGTCTGGATCTGCGACTCTAGAGGATCATAATCAGCCATACCACATTTGTA
GAGGTTTTACTTGCTTTAAAAAACCTCCCACACCTCCCCCTGAACCTGAAACATAAAATGAATGCAATTG
TTGTTGTTAACTTGTTTATTGCAGCTTATAATGGTTACAAATAAAGCAATAGCATCACAAATTTCACAAA
TAAAGCATTTTTTTCACTGCATTCTAGTTGTGGTTTGTCCAAACTCATCAATGTATCTTATCATGTCTGG
ATCCCCATCAAGCTGATCCGGAACCCTTAATTAACTTTAAATAATTGGCATTATTTAAAGTTAAACAGGA
AATGGTTCCCTGCTGAACCTGAGGATGTGAGGGACTACCTCCTGTACCTGCAAGCCAGAGGCCTGGCTGT
GAAGACCATCCAACAGCACCTGGGCCAGCTCAACATGCTGCACAGGAGATCTGGCCTGCCTCGCCCTTCT
GACTCCAATGCTGTGTCCCTGGTGATGAGGAGAATCAGAAAGGAGAATGTGGATGCTGGGGAGAGAGCCA
AGCAGGCCCTGGCCTTTGAACGCACTGACTTTGACCAAGTCAGATCCCTGATGGAGAACTCTGACAGATG
CCAGGACATCAGGAACCTGGCCTTCCTGGGCATTGCCTACAACACCCTGCTGCGCATTGCCGAAATTGCC
AGAATCAGAGTGAAGGACATCTCCCGCACCGATGGTGGGAGAATGCTGATCCACATTGGCAGGACCAAGA
CCCTGGTGTCCACAGCTGGTGTGGAGAAGGCCCTGTCCCTGGGGGTTACCAAGCTGGTGGAGAGATGGAT
CTCTGTGTCTGGTGTGGCTGATGACCCCAACAACTACCTGTTCTGCCGGGTCAGAAAGAATGGTGTGGCT
GCCCCTTCTGCCACCTCCCAACTGTCCACCCGGGCCCTGGAAGGGATCTTTGAGGCCACCCACCGCCTGA
TCTATGGTGCCAAGGATGACTCTGGGCAGAGATACCTGGCCTGGTCTGGCCACTCTGCCAGAGTGGGTGC
TGCCAGGGACATGGCCAGGGCTGGTGTGTCCATCCCTGAAATCATGCAGGCTGGTGGCTGGACCAATGTG
AACATTGTGATGAACTACATCAGAAACCTGGACTCTGAGACTGGGGCCATGGTGAGGCTGCTCGAGGATG
GGGACGATTACAAGGATGACGACGATAAGTAGGTCAGAGGTCGAGGTCCTTCCTCTGCAGAGGTCTTGCT
TCTCCCGGTCAGCTGACTCCCTCCCCAAGTCCTTCAAATATCTCAGAACATGGGGAGAAACGGGGACCTT
GTCCCTCCTAAGGAACCCCAGTGCTGCATGCCATCATCCCCCCCACCCTCGCCCCCACCCCCGCCACTTC
TCCCTCCATGCATACCACTAGCTGTCATTTTGTACTCTGTATTTATTCTAGGGCTGCTTCTGATTATTTA
GTTTGTTCTTTCCCTGGAGACCTGTTAGAACATAAGGGCGTATGGTGGGTAGGGGAGGCAGGATATCAGT
CCCCTGGGGCGAGTTCCTCCCTGCCAACCAAGCCAGATGCCTGAAAGAGATATGGATGAGGGAAGTTGGA
CTGTGCCTGTACCTGGTACAGTCATACTCTGTTGAAAGAATCATCGGGGAGGGGGGGGGGCTCAAGAGGG
GAGAGCTCTCTGAGCCTTTGTGGACCATCCAATGAGGATGAGGGCTTAGATTCTACCAGGTCATTCTCAG
CCACCACACACAAGCGCTCTGCCATCACTGAAGAAGCCCCCTAGGGCTCTTGGGCCAGGGCACACTCAGT
AAAGATGCAGGTTCAGTCAGGGAATGATGGGGAAAGGGGTAGGAGGTGGGGGAGGGATCACCCCCTCCTC
TAAAACACGAGCCTGCTGTCTCCAAAGGCCTCTGCCTGTAGTGAGGGTGGCAGAAGAAGACAAGGAGCCA
GAACTCTGACTCCAGGATCTAAGTCCGTGCAGGAAGGGGATCCTAGAACCATCTGGTTGGACCCAGCTTA
CCAAGGGAGAGCCTTTATTCCTTCTTTCCCTTGCCCCTCTGTGCCAGCCCCTCTTGCTGTCCCTGATCCC
CCAGACAGCGAGAGTCTTGCAACCTGCCTCTTCCAAGACCTCCTAATCTCAGGGGCAGGCGGTGGAGTGA
GATCCGGCGTGCACACTTTTTGGAAGATAGCTTTCCCAAGGATCCTCTCCCCCACTGGCAGCTCTGCCTG
TCCCATCACCATGTATAATACCACCACTGCTACAGCATCTCACCGAGGAAAGAAAACTGCACAATAAAAC
CAAGCCTCTGGAGTGTGTCCTGGTGTCTGTCTCTTCTGTGTCCTGGCGTCTGTCTCTTCTGTGTTCTTCC
AAGGTCAGAAACAAAAACCACACACTTCAACCTGGATGGCTCGGCTGAGCACTTCTGTGTGCAGAAGGTC
CAACCAGACTCTGGGGTACCCCGGCCCTCCCTATTCCCTTGCCTCCTGTCTCCCGCTTTTTATAGCTCCC
TATGCTGGGCTTCTCTGGAGAGTGAAATCTTTGCCCAAATCAATGCGCATTCTCTCTGCTGAGTCATCTG
GCGACAGCAGTTGAGTTCACCCGCCAACACATGGGCCCAGCTATGTAGCCGAACCCTGGCTCTGGAAGTG
CCAGGGACTTTGTGCATAAGTATGTACCATGCCCTTTTTTCACAGTCCTAGCTCTGCAGAAGTGCAGCCT
GAAGGCCTGTCTGCTGAGAGGACATGCCCTGGAGCCCTGAAACAGGCACAGTGGGAGGAGGAACGGAGGA
TGACAGGCATCAGGCCCTCAGTCCAAAAGCAACCACTTGAGAATGGGCTGGAGTACGAAACATGGGGTCC
CGTCCCTGGATCCCTCCTCAAAGAGTAATAAGTAAAATATAAACAGGTACCCCAGGCCGTTCTGGGTTTG
GGTTGTAATGGGATCCATTTGCAGAGAACTATTGAGACAGCCCAGCCGTACTGTGACAGGCAATGTGGGG
GAGGAGGTTGAATCACTTGGTATTTAGCATGAATAGAATAATTCCCTGAACATTTTTCTTAAACATCCAT
ATCTAAATTACCACCACTCGCTCCCAGTCTTCCTGCCTTTGCGCCAGCCTCCTGTCTGGCCATGCCTGAA
GAAGGCTGGAGAAGCCACCCACCTCAGGCCATGACACTGCCAGCCACTTGGCAGGTGCAGCCAAACCTGA
GCTGTCCCAGAAAGGGACATTCTCAAGACCCAGGCACCCTGATCAGCACTGACTTGGAGCTACAAGTGTC
ATGCCAGAAAAGTCTCTAAGAAAACCTTTTCAGGGAAAAGGGGGTGACTCAACACCGGGCAAGTTTGGGA
AGCCCCACCCTTCGAGTGATGGAAGAGCAGATAGGAAGCCTCAGAAGAGAGACACCGGCACCCAGGTAAC
GTTCCTCATGTGGTCTCTGTCACACTAGGTGCTCTTCCCTGGACATCTCCGTGACCACACTCTCAGTTCT
TAGGGAGATGCGGGTGCTCTCTGAGGCTATCTCAGAGTTGCAGATTCTGAGGCCTAGAGTGACTACAGTC
AGCCTAGGAAGCCACAGAGGACTGTGGACCAGGAGGGCAGAAGAGGAGAAGGGAAGAAAAACCATCAGAT
AGGACTTGCAATGAAACTAACCCAAGACAATCATAATGCAGACAGGAATGTTAAAGGCGTTCAGCAGCTG
GCCATGACACCCATCTGTCCCTCTGGCCAAGTCAGCAAGCCTGGAAGACCTGGGACTCCTGCCCATATGT
CCTAAGCTCCCCACCCACCCACTCGTTCACTGTCCTTATTCTCTCTCTACCTTCAGCCACTTAGTTTCCT
ACCTTAAGTCCTAGAATTGATCCTGGCGTAATAGCGAAGAGGCCCGCACCGATCGCCCTTCCCAACAGTT
GCGCAGCCTGAATGGCGAATGGCGCCTGATGCGGTATTTTCTCCTTACGCATCTGTGCGGTATTTCACAC
CGCATATGGTGCACTCTCAGTACAATCTGCTCTGATGCCGCATAGTTAAGCCAGCCCCGACACCCGCCAA
CACCCGCTGACGCGCCCTGACGGGCTTGTCTGCTCCCGGCATCCGCTTACAGACAAGCTGTGACCGTCTC
CGGGAGCTGCATGTGTCAGAGGTTTTCACCGTCATCACCGAAACGCGCGAGACGAAAGGGCCTCGTGATA
CGCCTATTTTTATAGGTTAATGTCATGATAATAATGGTTTCTTAGACGTCAGGTGGCACTTTTCGGGGAA
ATGTGCGCGGAACCCCTATTTGTTTATTTTTCTAAATACATTCAAATATGTATCCGCTCATGAGACAATA
ACCCTGATAAATGCTTCAATAATATTGAAAAAGGAAGAGTATGAGTATTCAACATTTCCGTGTCGCCCTT
ATTCCCTTTTTTGCGGCATTTTGCCTTCCTGTTTTTGCTCACCCAGAAACGCTGGTGAAAGTAAAAGATG
CTGAAGATCAGTTGGGTGCACGAGTGGGTTACATCGAACTGGATCTCAACAGCGGTAAGATCCTTGAGAG
TTTTCGCCCCGAAGAACGTTTTCCAATGATGAGCACTTTTAAAGTTCTGCTATGTGGCGCGGTATTATCC
CGTATTGACGCCGGGCAAGAGCAACTCGGTCGCCGCATACACTATTCTCAGAATGACTTGGTTGAGTACT
CACCAGTCACAGAAAAGCATCTTACGGATGGCATGACAGTAAGAGAATTATGCAGTGCTGCCATAACCAT
GAGTGATAACACTGCGGCCAACTTACTTCTGACAACGATCGGAGGACCGAAGGAGCTAACCGCTTTTTTG
CACAACATGGGGGATCATGTAACTCGCCTTGATCGTTGGGAACCGGAGCTGAATGAAGCCATACCAAACG
ACGAGCGTGACACCACGATGCCTGTAGCAATGGCAACAACGTTGCGCAAACTATTAACTGGCGAACTACT
TACTCTAGCTTCCCGGCAACAATTAATAGACTGGATGGAGGCGGATAAAGTTGCAGGACCACTTCTGCGC
TCGGCCCTTCCGGCTGGCTGGTTTATTGCTGATAAATCTGGAGCCGGTGAGCGTGGGTCTCGCGGTATCA
TTGCAGCACTGGGGCCAGATGGTAAGCCCTCCCGTATCGTAGTTATCTACACGACGGGGAGTCAGGCAAC
TATGGATGAACGAAATAGACAGATCGCTGAGATAGGTGCCTCACTGATTAAGCATTGGTAACTGTCAGAC
CAAGTTTACTCATATATACTTTAGATTGATTTAAAACTTCATTTTTAATTTAAAAGGATCTAGGTGAAGA
TCCTTTTTGATAATCTCATGACCAAAATCCCTTAACGTGAGTTTTCGTTCCACTGAGCGTCAGACCCCGT
AGAAAAGATCAAAGGATCTTCTTGAGATCCTTTTTTTCTGCGCGTAATCTGCTGCTTGCAAACAAAAAAA
CCACCGCTACCAGCGGTGGTTTGTTTGCCGGATCAAGAGCTACCAACTCTTTTTCCGAAGGTAACTGGCT
TCAGCAGAGCGCAGATACCAAATACTGTCCTTCTAGTGTAGCCGTAGTTAGGCCACCACTTCAAGAACTC
TGTAGCACCGCCTACATACCTCGCTCTGCTAATCCTGTTACCAGTGGCTGCTGCCAGTGGCGATAAGTCG
TGTCTTACCGGGTTGGACTCAAGACGATAGTTACCGGATAAGGCGCAGCGGTCGGGCTGAACGGGGGGTT
CGTGCACACAGCCCAGCTTGGAGCGAACGACCTACACCGAACTGAGATACCTACAGCGTGAGCTATGAGA
AAGCGCCACGCTTCCCGAAGGGAGAAAGGCGGACAGGTATCCGGTAAGCGGCAGGGTCGGAACAGGAGAG
CGCACGAGGGAGCTTCCAGGGGGAAACGCCTGGTATCTTTATAGTCCTGTCGGGTTTCGCCACCTCTGAC
TTGAGCGTCGATTTTTGTGATGCTCGTCAGGGGGGCGGAGCCTATGGAAAAACGCCAGCAACGCGGCCTT
TTTACGGTTCCTGGCCTTTTGCTGGCCTTTTGCTCACATGTTCTTTCCTGCGTTATCCCCTGATTCTGTG
GATAACCGTATTACCGCCTTTGAGTGAGCTGATACCGCTCGCCGCAGCCGAACGACCGAGCGCAGCGAGT
CAGTGAGCGAGGAAGCGGAAGAGCGCCCAATACGCAAACCGCCTCTCCCCGCGCGTTGGCCGATTCATTA
ATGCAGGATCGCGGCCGCGATCCCCGG
