>Addgene plasmid #51276 | Thy1.2-Roxed-Cre | addgene partial sequence | sequence record 79882 | Thy1 F1 5'-TCTGAGTGGCAAAGGACCTTAGG-3'
AAGAGAGGGGCTGAGGTATTCATCATGTGCTCCGTGGATCTCAAGCCCTCAAGGTAAATGGGGACCCACC
TGTCCTACCAGCTGGCTGACCTGTAGCTTTCCCCACCACAGAATCCAAGTCGGAACTCTTGGCACCTAGA
GGATCTCGACCCGCCACCATGCCCAAGAAGAAGAGGAAGGTGACCTCTGATGAAGTCAGGAAGAACCTGA
TGGACATGTTCAGGGACAGGCAGGCCTTCTCTGAACACACCTGGAAGATGCTCCTGTCTGTGTGCAGATC
CTGGGCTGCCTGGTGCAAGCTGAACGTAACTTTAAATAATTGGCATTATTTAAAGTTAATGTATGCGCTA
CGAAGTTATTCGCGATGAATAAATGAAAGCTTGCAGATCTGCGACTCTAGAGGATCTGCGACTCTAGAGG
ATCATAATCAGCCATACCACATTTGTAGAGGTTTTACTTGCTTTAAAAAACCTCCCACACCTCCCCCTGA
ACCTGAAACATAAAATGAATGCAATTGTTGTTGTTAACTTGTTTATTGCAGCTTATAATGGTTACAAATA
AAGCAATAGCATCACAAATTTCACAAATAAAGCATTTTTTTCACTGCATTCTAGTTGTGGTTTGTCCAAA
CTCATCAATGTATCTTATCATGTCTGGATCTGCGACTCTAGAGGATCATAATCAGCCATACCACATTTGT
AGAGGTTTTACTTGCTTTAAAAAACCTCCCACACCTCCCCCTGAACCTGAAACATAAAATGAATGCAATT
GTTGTTGTTAACTTGTTTATTGCAGCTTATAATGGTTACAAATAAAGCAATA
