>Addgene plasmid #51276 | Thy1.2-Roxed-Cre | addgene partial sequence | sequence record 80368 | Thy1-R 5'-GGGTTCCTTAGGAGGGACAA-3'
AGGACTTGGGGAGGGAGTCAGCTGACCGGGAGAAGCAAGACCTCTGCAGAGGAAGGACCTCGACCTCTGA
CCTACTTATCGTCGTCATCCTTGTAATCGTCCCCATCCTCGAGCAGCCTCACCATGGCCCCAGTCTCAGA
GTCCAGGTTTCTGATGTAGTTCATCACAATGTTCACATTGGTCCAGCCACCAGCCTGCATGATTTCAGGG
ATGGACACACCAGCCCTGGCCATGTCCCTGGCAGCACCCACTCTGGCAGAGTGGCCAGACCAGGCCAGGT
ATCTCTGCCCAGAGTCATCCTTGGCACCATAGATCAGGCGGTGGGTGGCCTCAAAGATCCCTTCCAGGGC
CCGGGTGGACAGTTGGGAGGTGGCAGAAGGGGCAGCCACACCATTCTTTCTGACCCGGCAGAACAGGTAG
TTGTTGGGGTCATCAGCCACACCAGACACAGAGATCCATCTCTCCACCAGCTTGGTAACCCCCAGGGACA
GGGCCTTCTCCACACCAGCTGTGGACACCAGGGTCTTGGTCCTGCCAATGTGGATCAGCATTCTCCCACC
ATCGGTGCGGGAGATGTCCTTCACTCTGATTCTGGCAATTTCGGCAATGCGCAGCAGGGTGTTGTAGGCA
ATGCCCAGGAAGGCCAGGTTCCTGATGTCCTGGCATCTGTCAGAGTTCTCCATCAGGGATCTGACTTGGT
CAAAGTCAGTGCGTTCAAAGGCCAGGGCCTGCTTGGCTCTCTCCCCAGCATCCACATTCTCCTTTCTGAT
TCTCCTCATCACCAGGGACACAGCATTGGAGTCAGAAGGGCGAGGCAGGCCAGATCTCCTGTGCAGCATG
TTGAGCTGGCCCAGGTGCTGTTGGATGGTCTTCACAGCCAGGCCTCTGGCTTGCAGGTACAGGAGGTAGT
CCCTCACATCCTCAGGTTCAGCAGGGAACCATTTCCTGTTTAACTT
